Addgene plasmid #77191: CDK2 gRNA (BRDN0001148866)
Purpose: 3rd generation lentiviral gRNA plasmid targeting human CDK2
Depositing lab: John Doench & David Root. Depositing organization: Broad Institute. Publication: Optimized sgRNA design to maximize activity and minimize off-target effects of CRISPR-Cas9. Doench JG, Fusi N, Sullender M, Hegde M, Vaimberg EW, Donovan KF, Smith I, Tothova Z, Wilen C, Orchard R, Virgin HW, Listgarten J, Root DE. Nat Biotechnol. 2016 Jan 18. doi: 10.1038/nbt.3437. PubMed 26780180.
Backbone
  Vector backbone: lentiGuide-Puro
  Backbone manufacturer: Zhang Lab (Addgene plasmid # 52963)
  Vector type: Mammalian Expression, Lentiviral, CRISPR
  Selectable markers: Puromycin
Growth in bacteria
  Bacterial resistance: Ampicillin, 100 μg/mL
  Growth temperature: 37°C
  Growth strain: DH5alpha
  Copy number: High Copy
Gene/Insert
  Gene/Insert name: CDK2 (alt names: CDK2; NM_001798.4)
  gRNA/shRNA sequence: AAGCAGAGAGATCTCTCGGA
  Species: H. sapiens (human)
  Entrez Gene: CDK2 (a.k.a. CDKN2, p33(CDK2))
  Promoter: hU6
  Cloning method: Unknown
  Sequencing primers: 5′ U6-F; 3′ pS2-R
Terms and licenses: Academic/Nonprofit Terms; Industry Terms: Not Available to Industry
Depositor comments: The gRNA was designed to target the following Genbank reference sequence(s): NM_001798.4,NM_052827.3. Note that this plasmid does NOT contain Cas9. It should be used in conjunction with lentiCas9-Blast (Addgene #52962) or otherwise with cell lines already expressing Cas9. Browse the full kinome gRNA library at http://www.addgene.org/pooled-library/broadgpp-human-kinome/ or visit http://www.broadinstitute.org/rnai/public/ for detailed protocols and information.
How to cite: CDK2 gRNA (BRDN0001148866) was a gift from John Doench & David Root (Addgene plasmid # 77191 ; http://n2t.net/addgene:77191 ; RRID:Addgene_77191)
