[The description below was written by a language model from this plasmid's Addgene catalogue record and pLannotate feature annotations shown in this document.]
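Description:
CDK2 gRNA (BRDN0001148866) is a third-generation lentiviral CRISPR guide plasmid built on the lentiGuide-Puro backbone and designed to target human CDK2, the cyclin-dependent kinase 2 gene. It is propagated in E. coli as a high-copy plasmid through a ColE1/pUC-type origin with ampicillin selection from the β-lactamase gene. The backbone also carries an f1 origin, an SV40 origin and poly(A) signal, and leftover lac, T3 and T7 cloning-vector elements.

The lentiviral transfer cassette begins with an RSV promoter fused to a truncated HIV-1 5' LTR, which makes genomic RNA production Tat-independent. This is followed by the Ψ packaging signal with a partial gag sequence, the Rev response element for Rev-dependent nuclear export, and a cPPT/CTS. The cassette ends in a ΔU3 self-inactivating 3' LTR, which disables LTR promoter activity after integration.

Two expression units sit between the LTRs. A human U6 RNA polymerase III promoter drives the CDK2-specific spacer joined to the Streptococcus pyogenes Cas9 guide RNA scaffold. Downstream, the EF-1α core promoter with its intron A drives puromycin N-acetyltransferase for selecting transduced mammalian cells, and a WPRE enhances transcript expression.

The plasmid encodes no Cas9, so it must be used with a separate Cas9 vector or in cells already expressing the nuclease. The guide was designed against two CDK2 reference transcripts and belongs to a human kinome guide collection. It is typically used for knockout or loss-of-function studies of CDK2 after lentiviral delivery.
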