Features (pLannotate 1.2.2; 29 found; start..end, strand, type, name):
     14..80      +  CDS            small t antigen (fragment): SV40 (simian virus 40) small t antigen
    106..317     +  promoter       EF-1α core promoter: core promoter for human elongation factor EF-1α
    318..1256    +  intron         EF-1α intron A: intron upstream of the start codon of human EF-1α
   1278..1877    +  CDS            PuroR (fragment): puromycin N-acetyltransferase; pac from Streptomyces; confers resistance to puromycin
   1893..2481    +  misc_feature   WPRE: woodchuck hepatitis virus posttranscriptional regulatory element
   2532..2551    +  misc_feature   cPPT/CTS (fragment): central polypurine tract and central termination sequence of HIV-1
   2553..2786    +  LTR            3' LTR (ΔU3): self-inactivating 3' long terminal repeat (LTR) from HIV-1
   2864..2985    +  polyA_signal   SV40 poly(A) signal: SV40 polyadenylation signal
   3025..3160    +  rep_origin     SV40 ori: SV40 origin of replication
   3181..3199    -  promoter       T7 promoter: promoter for bacteriophage T7 RNA polymerase
   3207..3362    +  CDS            lacZα (fragment): LacZα fragment of β-galactosidase; lacZ fragment
   3367..3795    +  rep_origin     f1 ori (sequence partly withheld): f1 bacteriophage origin of replication; arrow indicates direction of (+) strand synthesis
   3848..3952    +  promoter       AmpR promoter: bla
   3953..4813    +  CDS            AmpR: β-lactamase; bla; confers resistance to ampicillin, carbenicillin, and related antibiotics
   4984..5572    +  rep_origin     ori: high-copy-number ColE1/pMB1/pBR322/pUC origin of replication
   5755..5847    +  CDS            lacI (fragment): lac repressor; lacI; The lac repressor binds to the lac operator to inhibit transcription in E. coli. This inhibition can be relieved by adding lactose or isopropyl-β-D-thiogalactopyranoside (IPTG).
   5860..5881    +  protein_bind   CAP binding site: CAP binding activates transcription in the presence of cAMP. E. coli catabolite activator protein
   5896..5926    +  promoter       lac promoter: promoter for the E. coli lac operon
   5934..5950    +  protein_bind   lac operator: The lac repressor binds to the lac operator to inhibit transcription in E. coli. This inhibition can be relieved by adding lactose or isopropyl-β-D-thiogalactopyranoside (IPTG). lac repressor encoded by lacI
   5995..6013    +  promoter       T3 promoter: promoter for bacteriophage T3 RNA polymerase
   6041..6267    +  promoter       RSV promoter: Rous sarcoma virus enhancer/promoter
   6268..6448    +  LTR            5' LTR (truncated): truncated 5' long terminal repeat (LTR) from HIV-1
   6495..6620    +  misc_feature   HIV-1 Ψ: packaging signal of human immunodeficiency virus type 1
   6604..6967    +  CDS            HIV-1 gag (fragment): gag protein from human immunodeficiency virus 1; gag
   7113..7346    +  misc_feature   RRE: The Rev response element (RRE) of HIV-1 allows for Rev-dependent mRNA export from the nucleus to the cytoplasm.
   7723..7749    +  CDS            Rev (fragment): human immunodeficiency virus 1 (HIV-1) Rev protein; rev; enhances nuclear export of unspliced and incompletely spliced viral mRNAs
   7753..7993    +  promoter       U6 promoter: RNA polymerase III promoter for human U6 snRNA
   8023..8098    +  misc_RNA       gRNA scaffold: guide RNA scaffold for the Streptococcus pyogenes CRISPR/Cas9 system
   8154..8271    +  misc_feature   cPPT/CTS: central polypurine tract and central termination sequence of HIV-1
>Addgene plasmid #77191 | CDK2 gRNA (BRDN0001148866) | addgene full sequence | sequence record 187288 | Addgene Assembled Sequence
CCCGGGTGCAAAGATGGATAAAGTTTTAAACAGAGAGGAATCTTTGCAGCTAATGGACCTTCTAGGTCTT
GAAAGGAGTGGGAATTGGCTCCGGTGCCCGTCAGTGGGCAGAGCGCACATCGCCCACAGTCCCCGAGAAG
TTGGGGGGAGGGGTCGGCAATTGATCCGGTGCCTAGAGAAGGTGGCGCGGGGTAAACTGGGAAAGTGATG
TCGTGTACTGGCTCCGCCTTTTTCCCGAGGGTGGGGGAGAACCGTATATAAGTGCAGTAGTCGCCGTGAA
CGTTCTTTTTCGCAACGGGTTTGCCGCCAGAACACAGGTAAGTGCCGTGTGTGGTTCCCGCGGGCCTGGC
CTCTTTACGGGTTATGGCCCTTGCGTGCCTTGAATTACTTCCACCTGGCTGCAGTACGTGATTCTTGATC
CCGAGCTTCGGGTTGGAAGTGGGTGGGAGAGTTCGAGGCCTTGCGCTTAAGGAGCCCCTTCGCCTCGTGC
TTGAGTTGAGGCCTGGCCTGGGCGCTGGGGCCGCCGCGTGCGAATCTGGTGGCACCTTCGCGCCTGTCTC
GCTGCTTTCGATAAGTCTCTAGCCATTTAAAATTTTTGATGACCTGCTGCGACGCTTTTTTTCTGGCAAG
ATAGTCTTGTAAATGCGGGCCAAGATCTGCACACTGGTATTTCGGTTTTTGGGGCCGCGGGCGGCGACGG
GGCCCGTGCGTCCCAGCGCACATGTTCGGCGAGGCGGGGCCTGCGAGCGCGGCCACCGAGAATCGGACGG
GGGTAGTCTCAAGCTGGCCGGCCTGCTCTGGTGCCTGGCCTCGCGCCGCCGTGTATCGCCCCGCCCTGGG
CGGCAAGGCTGGCCCGGTCGGCACCAGTTGCGTGAGCGGAAAGATGGCCGCTTCCCGGCCCTGCTGCAGG
GAGCTCAAAATGGAGGACGCGGCGCTCGGGAGAGCGGGCGGGTGAGTCACCCACACAAAGGAAAAGGGCC
TTTCCGTCCTCAGCCGTCGCTTCATGTGACTCCACGGAGTACCGGGCGCCGTCCAGGCACCTCGATTAGT
TCTCGAGCTTTTGGAGTACGTCGTCTTTAGGTTGGGGGGAGGGGTTTTATGCGATGGAGTTTCCCCACAC
TGAGTGGGTGGAGACTGAAGTTAGGCCAGCTTGGCACTTGATGTAATTCTCCTTGGAATTTGCCCTTTTT
GAGTTTGGATCTTGGTTCATTCTCAAGCCTCAGACAGTGGTTCAAAGTTTTTTTCTTCCATTTCAGGTGT
CGTGACGTACGGCCACCATGACCGAGTACAAGCCCACGGTGCGCCTCGCCACCCGCGACGACGTCCCCAG
GGCCGTACGCACCCTCGCCGCCGCGTTCGCCGACTACCCCGCCACGCGCCACACCGTCGATCCGGACCGC
CACATCGAGCGGGTCACCGAGCTGCAAGAACTCTTCCTCACGCGCGTCGGGCTCGACATCGGCAAGGTGT
GGGTCGCGGACGACGGCGCCGCCGTGGCGGTCTGGACCACGCCGGAGAGCGTCGAAGCGGGGGCGGTGTT
CGCCGAGATCGGCCCGCGCATGGCCGAGTTGAGCGGTTCCCGGCTGGCCGCGCAGCAACAGATGGAAGGC
CTCCTGGCGCCGCACCGGCCCAAGGAGCCCGCGTGGTTCCTGGCCACCGTCGGAGTCTCGCCCGACCACC
AGGGCAAGGGTCTGGGCAGCGCCGTCGTGCTCCCCGGAGTGGAGGCGGCCGAGCGCGCCGGGGTGCCCGC
CTTCCTGGAGACCTCCGCGCCCCGCAACCTCCCCTTCTACGAGCGGCTCGGCTTCACCGTCACCGCCGAC
GTCGAGGTGCCCGAAGGACCGCGCACCTGGTGCATGACCCGCAAGCCCGGTGCCTGAACGCGTTAAGTCG
ACAATCAACCTCTGGATTACAAAATTTGTGAAAGATTGACTGGTATTCTTAACTATGTTGCTCCTTTTAC
GCTATGTGGATACGCTGCTTTAATGCCTTTGTATCATGCTATTGCTTCCCGTATGGCTTTCATTTTCTCC
TCCTTGTATAAATCCTGGTTGCTGTCTCTTTATGAGGAGTTGTGGCCCGTTGTCAGGCAACGTGGCGTGG
TGTGCACTGTGTTTGCTGACGCAACCCCCACTGGTTGGGGCATTGCCACCACCTGTCAGCTCCTTTCCGG
GACTTTCGCTTTCCCCCTCCCTATTGCCACGGCGGAACTCATCGCCGCCTGCCTTGCCCGCTGCTGGACA
GGGGCTCGGCTGTTGGGCACTGACAATTCCGTGGTGTTGTCGGGGAAATCATCGTCCTTTCCTTGGCTGC
TCGCCTGTGTTGCCACCTGGATTCTGCGCGGGACGTCCTTCTGCTACGTCCCTTCGGCCCTCAATCCAGC
GGACCTTCCTTCCCGCGGCCTGCTGCCGGCTCTGCGGCCTCTTCCGCGTCTTCGCCTTCGCCCTCAGACG
AGTCGGATCTCCCTTTGGGCCGCCTCCCCGCGTCGACTTTAAGACCAATGACTTACAAGGCAGCTGTAGA
TCTTAGCCACTTTTTAAAAGAAAAGGGGGGACTGGAAGGGCTAATTCACTCCCAACGAAGACAAGATCTG
CTTTTTGCTTGTACTGGGTCTCTCTGGTTAGACCAGATCTGAGCCTGGGAGCTCTCTGGCTAACTAGGGA
ACCCACTGCTTAAGCCTCAATAAAGCTTGCCTTGAGTGCTTCAAGTAGTGTGTGCCCGTCTGTTGTGTGA
CTCTGGTAACTAGAGATCCCTCAGACCCTTTTAGTCAGTGTGGAAAATCTCTAGCAGTACGTATAGTAGT
TCATGTCATCTTATTATTCAGTATTTATAACTTGCAAAGAAATGAATATCAGAGAGTGAGAGGAACTTGT
TTATTGCAGCTTATAATGGTTACAAATAAAGCAATAGCATCACAAATTTCACAAATAAAGCATTTTTTTC
ACTGCATTCTAGTTGTGGTTTGTCCAAACTCATCAATGTATCTTATCATGTCTGGCTCTAGCTATCCCGC
CCCTAACTCCGCCCATCCCGCCCCTAACTCCGCCCAGTTCCGCCCATTCTCCGCCCCATGGCTGACTAAT
TTTTTTTATTTATGCAGAGGCCGAGGCCGCCTCGGCCTCTGAGCTATTCCAGAAGTAGTGAGGAGGCTTT
TTTGGAGGCCTAGGGACGTACCCAATTCGCCCTATAGTGAGTCGTATTACGCGCGCTCACTGGCCGTCGT
TTTACAACGTCGTGACTGGGAAAACCCTGGCGTTACCCAACTTAATCGCCTTGCAGCACATCCCCCTTTC
GCCAGCTGGCGTAATAGCGAAGAGGCCCGCACCGATCGCCCTTCCCAACAGTTGCGCAGCCTGAATGGCG
AATGGG
[124 nt withheld, positions 3367-3490]
C
[91 nt withheld, positions 3492-3582]
A
[49 nt withheld, positions 3584-3632]
CCTTTGACGTTGGAGTCCACGTTCTTT
[37 nt withheld, positions 3660-3696]
ACCCTATCTCGGTCTATTCTTTTGATTTATAAGGGATTTTGCCGATTTCGGCCTATTGGTTAAAAAATGA
GCTGATTTAACAAAAATTTAACGCGAATTTTAACAAAATATTAACGCTTACAATTTAGGTGGCACTTTTC
GGGGAAATGTGCGCGGAACCCCTATTTGTTTATTTTTCTAAATACATTCAAATATGTATCCGCTCATGAG
ACAATAACCCTGATAAATGCTTCAATAATATTGAAAAAGGAAGAGTATGAGTATTCAACATTTCCGTGTC
GCCCTTATTCCCTTTTTTGCGGCATTTTGCCTTCCTGTTTTTGCTCACCCAGAAACGCTGGTGAAAGTAA
AAGATGCTGAAGATCAGTTGGGTGCACGAGTGGGTTACATCGAACTGGATCTCAACAGCGGTAAGATCCT
TGAGAGTTTTCGCCCCGAAGAACGTTTTCCAATGATGAGCACTTTTAAAGTTCTGCTATGTGGCGCGGTA
TTATCCCGTATTGACGCCGGGCAAGAGCAACTCGGTCGCCGCATACACTATTCTCAGAATGACTTGGTTG
AGTACTCACCAGTCACAGAAAAGCATCTTACGGATGGCATGACAGTAAGAGAATTATGCAGTGCTGCCAT
AACCATGAGTGATAACACTGCGGCCAACTTACTTCTGACAACGATCGGAGGACCGAAGGAGCTAACCGCT
TTTTTGCACAACATGGGGGATCATGTAACTCGCCTTGATCGTTGGGAACCGGAGCTGAATGAAGCCATAC
CAAACGACGAGCGTGACACCACGATGCCTGTAGCAATGGCAACAACGTTGCGCAAACTATTAACTGGCGA
ACTACTTACTCTAGCTTCCCGGCAACAATTAATAGACTGGATGGAGGCGGATAAAGTTGCAGGACCACTT
CTGCGCTCGGCCCTTCCGGCTGGCTGGTTTATTGCTGATAAATCTGGAGCCGGTGAGCGTGGGTCTCGCG
GTATCATTGCAGCACTGGGGCCAGATGGTAAGCCCTCCCGTATCGTAGTTATCTACACGACGGGGAGTCA
GGCAACTATGGATGAACGAAATAGACAGATCGCTGAGATAGGTGCCTCACTGATTAAGCATTGGTAACTG
TCAGACCAAGTTTACTCATATATACTTTAGATTGATTTAAAACTTCATTTTTAATTTAAAAGGATCTAGG
TGAAGATCCTTTTTGATAATCTCATGACCAAAATCCCTTAACGTGAGTTTTCGTTCCACTGAGCGTCAGA
CCCCGTAGAAAAGATCAAAGGATCTTCTTGAGATCCTTTTTTTCTGCGCGTAATCTGCTGCTTGCAAACA
AAAAAACCACCGCTACCAGCGGTGGTTTGTTTGCCGGATCAAGAGCTACCAACTCTTTTTCCGAAGGTAA
CTGGCTTCAGCAGAGCGCAGATACCAAATACTGTTCTTCTAGTGTAGCCGTAGTTAGGCCACCACTTCAA
GAACTCTGTAGCACCGCCTACATACCTCGCTCTGCTAATCCTGTTACCAGTGGCTGCTGCCAGTGGCGAT
AAGTCGTGTCTTACCGGGTTGGACTCAAGACGATAGTTACCGGATAAGGCGCAGCGGTCGGGCTGAACGG
GGGGTTCGTGCACACAGCCCAGCTTGGAGCGAACGACCTACACCGAACTGAGATACCTACAGCGTGAGCT
ATGAGAAAGCGCCACGCTTCCCGAAGGGAGAAAGGCGGACAGGTATCCGGTAAGCGGCAGGGTCGGAACA
GGAGAGCGCACGAGGGAGCTTCCAGGGGGAAACGCCTGGTATCTTTATAGTCCTGTCGGGTTTCGCCACC
TCTGACTTGAGCGTCGATTTTTGTGATGCTCGTCAGGGGGGCGGAGCCTATGGAAAAACGCCAGCAACGC
GGCCTTTTTACGGTTCCTGGCCTTTTGCTGGCCTTTTGCTCACATGTTCTTTCCTGCGTTATCCCCTGAT
TCTGTGGATAACCGTATTACCGCCTTTGAGTGAGCTGATACCGCTCGCCGCAGCCGAACGACCGAGCGCA
GCGAGTCAGTGAGCGAGGAAGCGGAAGAGCGCCCAATACGCAAACCGCCTCTCCCCGCGCGTTGGCCGAT
TCATTAATGCAGCTGGCACGACAGGTTTCCCGACTGGAAAGCGGGCAGTGAGCGCAACGCAATTAATGTG
AGTTAGCTCACTCATTAGGCACCCCAGGCTTTACACTTTATGCTTCCGGCTCGTATGTTGTGTGGAATTG
TGAGCGGATAACAATTTCACACAGGAAACAGCTATGACCATGATTACGCCAAGCGCGCAATTAACCCTCA
CTAAAGGGAACAAAAGCTGGAGCTGCAAGCTTAATGTAGTCTTATGCAATACTCTTGTAGTCTTGCAACA
TGGTAACGATGAGTTAGCAACATGCCTTACAAGGAGAGAAAAAGCACCGTGCATGCCGATTGGTGGAAGT
AAGGTGGTACGATCGTGCCTTATTAGGAAGGCAACAGACGGGTCTGACATGGATTGGACGAACCACTGAA
TTGCCGCATTGCAGAGATATTGTATTTAAGTGCCTAGCTCGATACATAAACGGGTCTCTCTGGTTAGACC
AGATCTGAGCCTGGGAGCTCTCTGGCTAACTAGGGAACCCACTGCTTAAGCCTCAATAAAGCTTGCCTTG
AGTGCTTCAAGTAGTGTGTGCCCGTCTGTTGTGTGACTCTGGTAACTAGAGATCCCTCAGACCCTTTTAG
TCAGTGTGGAAAATCTCTAGCAGTGGCGCCCGAACAGGGACTTGAAAGCGAAAGGGAAACCAGAGGAGCT
CTCTCGACGCAGGACTCGGCTTGCTGAAGCGCGCACGGCAAGAGGCGAGGGGCGGCGACTGGTGAGTACG
CCAAAAATTTTGACTAGCGGAGGCTAGAAGGAGAGAGATGGGTGCGAGAGCGTCAGTATTAAGCGGGGGA
GAATTAGATCGCGATGGGAAAAAATTCGGTTAAGGCCAGGGGGAAAGAAAAAATATAAATTAAAACATAT
AGTATGGGCAAGCAGGGAGCTAGAACGATTCGCAGTTAATCCTGGCCTGTTAGAAACATCAGAAGGCTGT
AGACAAATACTGGGACAGCTACAACCATCCCTTCAGACAGGATCAGAAGAACTTAGATCATTATATAATA
CAGTAGCAACCCTCTATTGTGTGCATCAAAGGATAGAGATAAAAGACACCAAGGAAGCTTTAGACAAGAT
AGAGGAAGAGCAAAACAAAAGTAAGACCACCGCACAGCAAGCGGCCGCTGATCTTCAGACCTGGAGGAGG
AGATATGAGGGACAATTGGAGAAGTGAATTATATAAATATAAAGTAGTAAAAATTGAACCATTAGGAGTA
GCACCCACCAAGGCAAAGAGAAGAGTGGTGCAGAGAGAAAAAAGAGCAGTGGGAATAGGAGCTTTGTTCC
TTGGGTTCTTGGGAGCAGCAGGAAGCACTATGGGCGCAGCGTCAATGACGCTGACGGTACAGGCCAGACA
ATTATTGTCTGGTATAGTGCAGCAGCAGAACAATTTGCTGAGGGCTATTGAGGCGCAACAGCATCTGTTG
CAACTCACAGTCTGGGGCATCAAGCAGCTCCAGGCAAGAATCCTGGCTGTGGAAAGATACCTAAAGGATC
AACAGCTCCTGGGGATTTGGGGTTGCTCTGGAAAACTCATTTGCACCACTGCTGTGCCTTGGAATGCTAG
TTGGAGTAATAAATCTCTGGAACAGATTTGGAATCACACGACCTGGATGGAGTGGGACAGAGAAATTAAC
AATTACACAAGCTTAATACACTCCTTAATTGAAGAATCGCAAAACCAGCAAGAAAAGAATGAACAAGAAT
TATTGGAATTAGATAAATGGGCAAGTTTGTGGAATTGGTTTAACATAACAAATTGGCTGTGGTATATAAA
ATTATTCATAATGATAGTAGGAGGCTTGGTAGGTTTAAGAATAGTTTTTGCTGTACTTTCTATAGTGAAT
AGAGTTAGGCAGGGATATTCACCATTATCGTTTCAGACCCACCTCCCAACCCCGAGGGGACCCAGAGAGG
GCCTATTTCCCATGATTCCTTCATATTTGCATATACGATACAAGGCTGTTAGAGAGATAATTAGAATTAA
TTTGACTGTAAACACAAAGATATTAGTACAAAATACGTGACGTAGAAAGTAATAATTTCTTGGGTAGTTT
GCAGTTTTAAAATTATGTTTTAAAATGGACTATCATATGCTTACCGTAACTTGAAAGTATTTCGATTTCT
TGGCTTTATATATCTTGTGGAAAGGACGAAACACCGAAGCAGAGAGATCTCTCGGAGTTTTAGAGCTAGA
AATAGCAAGTTAAAATAAGGCTAGTCCGTTATCAACTTGAAAAAGTGGCACCGAGTCGGTGCTTTTTTAA
GCTTGGCGTAACTAGATCTTGAGACAAATGGCAGTATTCATCCACAATTTTAAAAGAAAAGGGGGGATTG
GGGGGTACAGTGCAGGGGAAAGAATAGTAGACATAATAGCAACAGACATACAAACTAAAGAATTACAAAA
ACAAATTACAAAAATTCAAAATTTTCGGGTTTATTACAGGGACAGCAGAGATCCACTTTGGCGCCGGCTC
GAGGGGG
