>Addgene plasmid #77191 | CDK2 gRNA (BRDN0001148866) | depositor partial sequence | sequence record 144651 | Target Sequence
AAGCAGAGAGATCTCTCGGA
