>Addgene plasmid #77191 | CDK2 gRNA (BRDN0001148866) | addgene partial sequence | sequence record 187287 | hU6-F
CGTAGAAAGTAATAATTTCTTGGGTAGTTTGCAGTTTTAAAATTATGTTTTAAAATGGACTATCATATGC
TTACCGTAACTTGAAAGTATTTCGATTTCTTGGCTTTATATATCTTGTGGAAAGGACGAAACACCGAAGC
AGAGAGATCTCTCGGAGTTTTAGAGCTAGAAATAGCAAGTTAAAATAAGGCTAGTCCGTTATCAACTTGA
AAAAGTGGCACCGAGTCGGTGCTTTTTTAAGCTTGGCGTAACTAGATCTTGAGACAAATGGCAGTATTCA
TCCACAATTTTAAAAGAAAAGGGGGGATTGGGGGGTACAGTGCAGGGGAAAGAATAGTAGACATAATAGC
AACAGACATACAAACTAAAGAATTACAAAAACAAATTACAAAAATTCAAAATTTTCGGGTTTATTACAGG
GACAGCAGAGATCCACTTTGGCGCCGGCTCGAGGGGGCCCGGGTGCAAAGATGGATAAAGTTTTAAACAG
AGAGGAATCTTTGCAGCTAATGGACCTTCTAGGTCTTGAAAGGAGTGGGAATTGGCTCCGGTGCCCGTCA
GTGGGCAGAG
